>Addgene plasmid #57732 | Dendra2-MCHR1-N-10 | depositor partial sequence | sequence record 88886 | insert sequence
ACGTCAGATCCGCTAGCGCCACCATGGATCTGCAAGCCTCGTTGCTGTCCACTGGCCCCAATGCCAGCAA
CATCTCCGATGGCCAGGATAATTTCACATTGGCGGGGCCACCTCCTCGCACAAGGAGTGTCTCCTACATC
AACATCATCATGCCTTCAGTGTTTGGTACCATCTGTCTCCTGGGCATTGTGGGAAACTCCACAGTCATTT
TTGCCGTGGTGAAGAAATCCAAGCTGCACTGGTGCAGCAACGTCCCTGACATCTTCATCATCAACCTCTC
TGTGGTGGATCTGCTTTTCCTGCTGGGCATGCCTTTCATGATCCACCAGCTCATGGGTAATGGTGTCTGG
CACTTTGGGGAAACCATGTGCACCCTCATCACAGCCATGGACGCCAACAGTCAGTTCACCAGCACCTACA
TCCTGACTGCTATGGCCATTGACCGCTACTTGGCCACCGTCCATCCCATCTCCTCCACCAAGTTCCGGAA
GCCCTCCATGGCCACCCTGGTGATCTGCCTCCTGTGGGCTCTCTCGTTCATTAGCATCACTCCTGTGTGG
CTCTATGCCAGGCTTATCCCCTTCCCAGGGGGTGCTGTGGGCTGTGGCATCCGCCTACCAAACCCAGATA
CTGATCTTTACTGGTTCACTCTGTATCAGTTTTTCCTGGCCTTCGCCCTTCCGTTTGTGGTCATCACTGC
TGCGTACGTGAAAATACTACAGCGCATGACGTCTTCGGTGGCCCCAGCCTCTCAACGCAGCATCCGGCTT
CGGACAAAGAGGGTGACCCGCACAGCCATTGCCATCTGTCTGGTCTTCTTTGTGTGCTGGGCGCCCTACT
ACGTGCTGCAGCTGACCCAGTTGTCCATCAGCCGCCCGACCCTCACATTCGTCTACCTGTACAATGCGGC
TATCAGCTTGGGCTATGCCAACAGCTGCCTCAATCCCTTTGTGTACATAGTACTCTGTGAGACCTTTCGA
AAACGCTTGGTGCTGTCGGTGAAGCCCGCGGCCCAGGGGCAGCTTCGCACGGTCAGCAATGCTCAGACAG
CTGACGAGGAGAGGACAGAAAGCAAAGGCACCGGAGGTAGCGGGGATCCACCGGTCGCCACCATGAACAC
CCCGGGAATTAACCTGATCAAGGAGGACATGCGCGTGAAGGTGCACATGGAGGGCAACGTGAACGGCCAC
GCCTTCGTGATCGAGGGCGAGGGCAAGGGCAAGCCCTACGAGGGCACCCAGACCGCCAACCTGACCGTGA
AGGAGGGCGCCCCCCTGCCCTTCAGCTACGACATCCTGACCACCGCCGTGCACTACGGCAACCGGGTGTT
CACCAAGTACCCCGAGGACATCCCCGACTACTTCAAGCAGAGCTTCCCCGAGGGCTACAGCTGGGAGCGC
ACCATGACCTTCGAGGACAAGGGCATCTGCACCATCCGCAGCGACATCAGCCTGGAGGGCGACTGCTTCT
TCCAGAACGTGCGCTTCAAGGGCACCAACTTCCCCCCCAACGGCCCCGTGATGCAGAAGAAGACCCTGAA
GTGGGAGCCCAGCACCGAGAAGCTGCACGTGCGCGACGGCCTGCTGGTGGGCAACATCAACATGGCCCTG
CTGCTGGAGGGCGGCGGCCACTACCTGTGCGACTTCAAGACCACCTACAAGGCCAAGAAGGTGGTGCAGC
TGCCCGACGCCCACTTCGTGGACCACCGCATCGAGATCCTGGGCAACGACAGCGACTACAACAAGGTGAA
GCTGTACGAGCACGCCGTGGCCCGCTACAGCCCCCTGCCCAGCCAGGTGTGGTAAGCGGCCGCGACTCTA
GATCATAATCAGCCATACCACATT
