[The description below was written by a language model from this plasmid's Addgene catalogue record.]
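Description:
Dendra2-MCHR1-N-10 is a mammalian expression plasmid built on the Dendra2-N1 backbone (about 4.75 kb without insert), an N1-style fusion vector in which the gene of interest is placed upstream of the fluorescent protein coding sequence. It is maintained as a high-copy plasmid in E. coli under kanamycin selection, and it carries a neomycin resistance marker that allows G418 selection of stably transfected mammalian cells. The record does not include a feature table, so the replication origins and the promoters driving the resistance marker are not explicitly listed. The use of an SV40 polyA reverse sequencing primer suggests that an SV40 polyadenylation signal lies downstream of the fusion cassette.

The payload is mouse MCHR1 (melanin-concentrating hormone receptor 1), expressed from the CMV immediate-early promoter for strong constitutive transcription in mammalian cells, with Dendra2 fused to its C terminus. The "N-10" in the name probably denotes the fusion orientation and a linker length, but the record does not define it, and the cloning method is recorded as unknown. Dendra2 is a green-to-red photoconvertible fluorescent protein. This matches the two spectral states recorded: excitation/emission of 490/507 nm before conversion and 553/573 nm afterwards. The stated localization of the fusion is the cilium, so the construct serves as a ciliary marker for live-cell fluorescence imaging. Photoconversion additionally makes it possible to highlight a chosen pool of the tagged receptor and follow its movement or turnover over time.
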