Addgene plasmid #57732: Dendra2-MCHR1-N-10
Purpose: Localization: Cilium, Excitation: 490 / 553, Emission: 507 / 573
Depositing lab: Michael Davidson. Depositing organization: Florida State University, Tallahassee.
Backbone
  Vector backbone: Dendra2-N1
  Backbone size w/o insert (bp): 4750
  Vector type: Mammalian Expression
  Selectable markers: Neomycin (select with G418)
Growth in bacteria
  Bacterial resistance: Kanamycin, 50 μg/mL
  Growth temperature: 37°C
  Growth strain: DH5alpha
  Copy number: High Copy
Gene/Insert
  Gene/Insert name: MCHR1 (alt name: NM_145132.2)
  Species: M. musculus (mouse)
  Promoter: CMV
  Tag / fusion protein: Dendra2 (C terminal on backbone)
  Cloning method: Unknown
  Sequencing primers: 5′ CMV-F; 3′ SV40pA-R
Terms and licenses: Academic/Nonprofit Terms; Industry Terms
Depositor comments: . Excitation = 490 / 553; Emission = 507 / 573
How to cite: Dendra2-MCHR1-N-10 was a gift from Michael Davidson (Addgene plasmid # 57732 ; http://n2t.net/addgene:57732 ; RRID:Addgene_57732)
